Addgene plasmid #102798: pMSCV(gfp)U6sgRNA5(BbsI)-PGKpuroBFP
Purpose: Retrovirus for delivery of one sgRNA (self-targeting) - GFP-targeting control plasmid contains GFP instead of PuroR
Depositing lab: Sarah Teichmann. Depositing organization: Wellcome Sanger Institute. Publication: Genome-wide CRISPR Screens in T Helper Cells Reveal Pervasive Crosstalk between Activation and Differentiation. Henriksson J, Chen X, Gomes T, Ullah U, Meyer KB, Miragaia R, Duddy G, Pramanik J, Yusa K, Lahesmaa R, Teichmann SA. Cell. 2019 Jan 7. pii: S0092-8674(18)31569-1. doi: 10.1016/j.cell.2018.11.044. PubMed 30639098.
Backbone
  Vector backbone: pMSCV
  Vector type: Mammalian Expression, Retroviral, CRISPR
Growth in bacteria
  Bacterial resistance: Ampicillin, 100 μg/mL
  Growth temperature: 37°C
  Growth strain: NEB Stable
  Copy number: Unknown
Gene/Insert 1
  Gene/Insert name: sgRNA (alt name: GAAGTTCGAGGGCGACACCC)
  Species: Synthetic
Gene/Insert 2
  Gene/Insert name: EGFP
  Mutation: H231L
Terms and licenses: Academic/Nonprofit Terms; Industry Terms: Not Available to Industry
Depositor comments: Constructed by gibson assembly from pKLV2(gfp)U6sgRNA5(BbsI)-PGKpuroBFP and pMSCV-IRES-mCherry FP. Used to verify CRISPR activity
How to cite: pMSCV(gfp)U6sgRNA5(BbsI)-PGKpuroBFP was a gift from Sarah Teichmann (Addgene plasmid # 102798 ; http://n2t.net/addgene:102798 ; RRID:Addgene_102798)
