[The description below was written by a language model from this plasmid's Addgene catalogue record and pLannotate feature annotations shown in this document.]
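Description:
pMSCV(gfp)U6sgRNA5(BbsI)-PGKpuroBFP is an 8.2 kb gammaretroviral CRISPR vector built on the pMSCV backbone, assembled by Gibson assembly from a lentiviral pKLV2 sgRNA vector and a pMSCV-IRES-mCherry plasmid. It is propagated in E. coli through a high-copy ColE1/pUC-type origin and selected with ampicillin via the β-lactamase gene. The other bacterial annotations (lacI, rop, bom, lacZα, TcR) are only short backbone remnants. The transferred region is framed by murine embryonic stem cell virus 5' and 3' LTRs and includes the Ψ packaging signal and a truncated gag segment lacking its start codon. Together these allow the genomic RNA to be packaged when the viral proteins are supplied in trans.

Between the LTRs, a human U6 RNA polymerase III promoter drives a single guide RNA made up of a 20-nt spacer and a Streptococcus pyogenes Cas9 scaffold, which is annotated as a tracrRNA fragment. The spacer targets GFP, which explains why the automated annotation labels it as a short mVenus-derived fragment. Downstream, a mouse PGK promoter drives TagBFP followed by EGFP (recorded with an H231L change), with a WPRE to enhance transcript expression. The feature table does not annotate the linker between the two fluorescent protein coding sequences. Despite "puro" in the name, the record states that EGFP replaces the puromycin resistance gene, and no PuroR feature is annotated.

The vector is therefore self-targeting: transduced cells are marked by BFP and also carry the GFP that the guide is directed against. In Cas9-expressing cells, loss of green signal among BFP-positive cells would indicate editing. The depositor used it as a control to verify CRISPR activity, in the context of screens in T helper cells.
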