Features (pLannotate 1.2.2; 23 found; start..end, strand, type, name):
     45..559     +  LTR            3' LTR: 3' long terminal repeat from murine embryonic stem cell virus
    721..737     -  protein_bind   lac operator: The lac repressor binds to the lac operator to inhibit transcription in E. coli. This inhibition can be relieved by adding lactose or isopropyl-β-D-thiogalactopyranoside (IPTG). lac repressor encoded by lacI
    745..775     -  promoter       lac promoter: promoter for the E. coli lac operon
    790..811     -  protein_bind   CAP binding site: CAP binding activates transcription in the presence of cAMP. E. coli catabolite activator protein
    824..916     -  CDS            lacI (fragment): lac repressor; lacI; The lac repressor binds to the lac operator to inhibit transcription in E. coli. This inhibition can be relieved by adding lactose or isopropyl-β-D-thiogalactopyranoside (IPTG).
   1099..1687    -  rep_origin     ori: high-copy-number ColE1/pMB1/pBR322/pUC origin of replication
   1858..2718    -  CDS            AmpR: β-lactamase; bla; confers resistance to ampicillin, carbenicillin, and related antibiotics
   2719..2823    -  promoter       AmpR promoter: bla
   2918..2953    +  CDS            rop (fragment): Rop protein, which maintains plasmids at low copy number; rop
   3055..3154    +  misc_feature   bom (fragment): basis of mobility region from pBR322
   3160..3309    -  CDS            lacZα (fragment): LacZα fragment of β-galactosidase; lacZ fragment
   3309..3510    -  CDS            TcR (fragment): tetracycline efflux protein; tet; confers resistance to tetracycline
   3511..3609    +  CDS            env (fragment): murine leukemia virus gPr80 envelope polyprotein precursor; env; proteolytically cleaved into gp70SU and p15TM subunits
   3651..4167    +  LTR            5' LTR: 5' long terminal repeat from murine embryonic stem cell virus
   4231..4572    +  misc_feature   MESV Ψ: packaging signal of murine embryonic stem cell virus
   4639..5055    +  CDS            gag (truncated): truncated Moloney murine leukemia virus (MMLV) gag gene lacking the start codon
   5158..5398    +  promoter       U6 promoter: RNA polymerase III promoter for human U6 snRNA
   5407..5426    +  CDS            VN155(I152L) (fragment): improved N-terminal fragment of mVenus for use in bimolecular fluorescence complementation (BiFC) (Kodama and Hu, 2010)
   5445..5512    +  misc_RNA       tracrRNA (fragment): trans-activating CRISPR RNA for the Streptococcus pyogenes CRISPR/Cas9 system
   5535..6034    +  promoter       PGK promoter: mouse phosphoglycerate kinase 1 promoter
   6070..6765    +  CDS            TagBFP: TagBFP is a basic (constitutively fluorescent) blue fluorescent protein published in 2008, derived from Entacmaea quadricolor. It is reported to be a very rapidly-maturing monomer with very low acid sensitivity.
   6844..7563    +  CDS            EGFP: the original enhanced GFP (Yang et al., 1996) mammalian codon-optimized
   7572..8158    +  misc_feature   WPRE: woodchuck hepatitis virus posttranscriptional regulatory element
>Addgene plasmid #102798 | pMSCV(gfp)U6sgRNA5(BbsI)-PGKpuroBFP | addgene full sequence | sequence record 237867 | Addgene NGS Result
CGATAAAATAAAAGATTTTATTTAGTCTCCAGAAAAAGGGGGGAATGAAAGACCCCACCTGTAGGTTTGG
CAAGCTAGCTTAAGTAACGCCATTTTGCAAGGCATGGAAAATACATAACTGAGAATAGAGAAGTTCAGAT
CAAGGTTAGGAACAGAGAGACAGCAGAATATGGGCCAAACAGGATATCTGTGGTAAGCAGTTCCTGCCCC
GGCTCAGGGCCAAGAACAGATGGTCCCCAGATGCGGTCCCGCCCTCAGCAGTTTCTAGAGAACCATCAGA
TGTTTCCAGGGTGCCCCAAGGACCTGAAATGACCCTGTGCCTTATTTGAACTAACCAATCAGTTCGCTTC
TCGCTTCTGTTCGCGCGCTTCTGCTCCCCGAGCTCAATAAAAGAGCCCACAACCCCTCACTCGGCGCGCC
AGTCCTCCGATAGACTGCGTCGCCCGGGTACCCGTGTATCCAATAAACCCTCTTGCAGTTGCATCCGACT
TGTGGTCTCGCTGTTCCTTGGGAGGGTCTCCTCTGAGTGATTGACTACCCGTCAGCGGGGGTCTTTCATG
GGTAACAGTTTCTTGAAGTTGGAGAACAACATTCTGAGGGTAGGAGTCGAATATTAAGTAATCCTGACTC
AATTAGCCACTGTTTTGAATCCACATACTCCAATACTCCTGAAATAGTTCATTATGGACAGCGCAGAAAG
AGCTGGGGAGAATTGTGAAATTGTTATCCGCTCACAATTCCACACAACATACGAGCCGGAAGCATAAAGT
GTAAAGCCTGGGGTGCCTAATGAGTGAGCTAACTCACATTAATTGCGTTGCGCTCACTGCCCGCTTTCCA
GTCGGGAAACCTGTCGTGCCAGCTGCATTAATGAATCGGCCAACGCGCGGGGAGAGGCGGTTTGCGTATT
GGGCGCTCTTCCGCTTCCTCGCTCACTGACTCGCTGCGCTCGGTCGTTCGGCTGCGGCGAGCGGTATCAG
CTCACTCAAAGGCGGTAATACGGTTATCCACAGAATCAGGGGATAACGCAGGAAAGAACATGTGAGCAAA
AGGCCAGCAAAAGGCCAGGAACCGTAAAAAGGCCGCGTTGCTGGCGTTTTTCCATAGGCTCCGCCCCCCT
GACGAGCATCACAAAAATCGACGCTCAAGTCAGAGGTGGCGAAACCCGACAGGACTATAAAGATACCAGG
CGTTTCCCCCTGGAAGCTCCCTCGTGCGCTCTCCTGTTCCGACCCTGCCGCTTACCGGATACCTGTCCGC
CTTTCTCCCTTCGGGAAGCGTGGCGCTTTCTCATAGCTCACGCTGTAGGTATCTCAGTTCGGTGTAGGTC
GTTCGCTCCAAGCTGGGCTGTGTGCACGAACCCCCCGTTCAGCCCGACCGCTGCGCCTTATCCGGTAACT
ATCGTCTTGAGTCCAACCCGGTAAGACACGACTTATCGCCACTGGCAGCAGCCACTGGTAACAGGATTAG
CAGAGCGAGGTATGTAGGCGGTGCTACAGAGTTCTTGAAGTGGTGGCCTAACTACGGCTACACTAGAAGA
ACAGTATTTGGTATCTGCGCTCTGCTGAAGCCAGTTACCTTCGGAAAAAGAGTTGGTAGCTCTTGATCCG
GCAAACAAACCACCGCTGGTAGCGGTGGTTTTTTTGTTTGCAAGCAGCAGATTACGCGCAGAAAAAAAGG
ATCTCAAGAAGATCCTTTGATCTTTTCTACGGGGTCTGACGCTCAGTGGAACGAAAACTCACGTTAAGGG
ATTTTGGTCATGAGATTATCAAAAAGGATCTTCACCTAGATCCTTTTAAATTAAAAATGAAGTTTTAAAT
CAATCTAAAGTATATATGAGTAAACTTGGTCTGACAGTTACCAATGCTTAATCAGTGAGGCACCTATCTC
AGCGATCTGTCTATTTCGTTCATCCATAGTTGCCTGACTCCCCGTCGTGTAGATAACTACGATACGGGAG
GGCTTACCATCTGGCCCCAGTGCTGCAATGATACCGCGAGACCCACGCTCACCGGCTCCAGATTTATCAG
CAATAAACCAGCCAGCCGGAAGGGCCGAGCGCAGAAGTGGTCCTGCAACTTTATCCGCCTCCATCCAGTC
TATTAATTGTTGCCGGGAAGCTAGAGTAAGTAGTTCGCCAGTTAATAGTTTGCGCAACGTTGTTGCCATT
GCTACAGGCATCGTGGTGTCACGCTCGTCGTTTGGTATGGCTTCATTCAGCTCCGGTTCCCAACGATCAA
GGCGAGTTACATGATCCCCCATGTTGTGCAAAAAAGCGGTTAGCTCCTTCGGTCCTCCGATCGTTGTCAG
AAGTAAGTTGGCCGCAGTGTTATCACTCATGGTTATGGCAGCACTGCATAATTCTCTTACTGTCATGCCA
TCCGTAAGATGCTTTTCTGTGACTGGTGAGTACTCAACCAAGTCATTCTGAGAATAGTGTATGCGGCGAC
CGAGTTGCTCTTGCCCGGCGTCAATACGGGATAATACCGCGCCACATAGCAGAACTTTAAAAGTGCTCAT
CATTGGAAAACGTTCTTCGGGGCGAAAACTCTCAAGGATCTTACCGCTGTTGAGATCCAGTTCGATGTAA
CCCACTCGTGCACCCAACTGATCTTCAGCATCTTTTACTTTCACCAGCGTTTCTGGGTGAGCAAAAACAG
GAAGGCAAAATGCCGCAAAAAAGGGAATAAGGGCGACACGGAAATGTTGAATACTCATACTCTTCCTTTT
TCAATATTATTGAAGCATTTATCAGGGTTATTGTCTCATGAGCGGATACATATTTGAATGTATTTAGAAA
AATAAACAAATAGGGGTTCCGCGCACATTTCCCCGAAAAGTGCCACCTGACGTCTAAGAAACCATTATTA
TCATGACATTAACCTATAAAAATAGGCGTATCACGAGGCCCTTTCGTCTCGCGCGTTTCGGTGATGACGG
TGAAAACCTCTGACACATGCAGCTCCCGGAGACGGTCACAGCTTGTCTGTAAGCGGATGCCGGGAGCAGA
CAAGCCCGTCAGGGCGCGTCAGCGGGTGTTGGCGGGTGTCGGGGCTGGCTTAACTATGCGGCATCAGAGC
AGATTGTACTGAGAGTGCACCATATGCGGTGTGAAATACCGCACAGATGCGTAAGGAGAAAATACCGCAT
CAGGCGCCATTCGCCATTCAGGCTGCGCAACTGTTGGGAAGGGCGATCGGTGCGGGCCTCTTCGCTATTA
CGCCAGCTGGCGAAAGGGGGATGTGCTGCAAGGCGATTAAGTTGGGTAACGCCAGGGTTTTCCCAGTCAC
GACGTTGTAAAACGACGGCGCAAGGAATGGTGCATGCAAGGAGATGGCGCCCAACAGTCCCCCGGCCACG
GGGCCTGCCACCATACCCACGCCGAAACAAGCGCTCATGAGCCCGAAGTGGCGAGCCCGATCTTCCCCAT
CGGTGATGTCGGCGATATAGGCGCCAGCAACCGCACCTGTGGCGCCGGTGATGCCGGCCACGATGCGTCC
GGCGTAGAGGCGATTAGTCCAATTTGTTAAAGACAGGATATCAGTGGTCCAGGCTCTAGTTTTGACTCAA
CAATATCACCAGCTGAAGCCTATAGAGTACGAGCCATAGATAAAATAAAAGATTTTATTTAGTCTCCAGA
AAAAGGGGGGAATGAAAGACCCCACCTGTAGGTTTGGCAAGCTAGCTTAAGTAACGCCATTTTGCAAGGC
ATGGAAAATACATAACTGAGAATAGAGAAGTTCAGATCAAGGTTAGGAACAGAGAGACAGCAGAATATGG
GCCAAACAGGATATCTGTGGTAAGCAGTTCCTGCCCCGGCTCAGGGCCAAGAACAGATGGTCCCCAGATG
CGGTCCCGCCCTCAGCAGTTTCTAGAGAACCATCAGATGTTTCCAGGGTGCCCCAAGGACCTGAAATGAC
CCTGTGCCTTATTTGAACTAACCAATCAGTTCGCTTCTCGCTTCTGTTCGCGCGCTTCTGCTCCCCGAGC
TCAATAAAAGAGCCCACAACCCCTCACTCGGCGCGCCAGTCCTCCGATAGACTGCGTCGCCCGGGTACCC
GTATTCCCAATAAAGCCTCTTGCTGTTTGCATCCGAATCGTGGACTCGCTGATCCTTGGGAGGGTCTCCT
CAGATTGATTGACTGCCCACCTCGGGGGTCTTTCATTTGGAGGTTCCACCGAGATTTGGAGACCCCTGCC
CAGGGACCACCGACCCCCCCGCCGGGAGGTAAGCTGGCCAGCGGTCGTTTCGTGTCTGTCTCTGTCTTTG
TGCGTGTTTGTGCCGGCATCTAATGTTTGCGCCTGCGTCTGTACTAGTTAGCTAACTAGCTCTGTATCTG
GCGGACCCGTGGTGGAACTGACGAGTTCTGAACACCCGGCCGCAACCCTGGGAGACGTCCCAGGGACTTT
GGGGGCCGTTTTTGTGGCCCGACCTGAGGAAGGGAGTCGATGTGGAATCCGACCCCGTCAGGATATGTGG
TTCTGGTAGGAGACGAGAACCTAAAACAGTTCCCGCCTCCGTCTGAATTTTTGCTTTCGGTTTGGAACCG
AAGCCGCGCGTCTTGTCTGCTGCAGCGCTGCAGCATCGTTCTGTGTTGTCTCTGTCTGACTGTGTTTCTG
TATTTGTCTGAAAATTAGGGCCAGACTGTTACCACTCCCTTAAGTTTGACCTTAGGTCACTGGAAAGATG
TCGAGCGGATCGCTCACAACCAGTCGGTAGATGTCAAGAAGAGACGTTGGGTTACCTTCTGCTCTGCAGA
ATGGCCAACCTTTAACGTCGGATGGCCGCGAGACGGCACCTTTAACCGAGACCTCATCACCCAGGTTAAG
ATCAAGGTCTTTTCACCTGGCCCGCATGGACACCCAGACCAGGTCCCCTACATCGTGACCTGGGAAGCCT
TGGCTTTTGACCCCCCTCCCTGGGTCAAGCCCTTTGTACACCCTAAGCCTCCGCCTCCTCTTCCTCCATC
CGCCCCGTCTCTCCCCCTTGAACCTCCTCGTTCGACCCCGCCTCGATCCTCCCTTTATCCAGCCCTCACT
CCTTCTCTAGGCGCCGGAATTCAGATCTTACGTAGCTAGCGGATCCCAATTGCACAGGGACAGCAGAGAT
CCAGTTTGGTTAGTACCGGGCCCTACGCGTCCAAGGTCGGGCAGGAAGAGGGCCTATTTCCCATGATTCC
TTCATATTTGCATATACGATACAAGGCTGTTAGAGAGATAATTAGAATTAATTTGACTGTAAACACAAAG
ATATTAGTACAAAATACGTGACGTAGAAAGTAATAATTTCTTGGGTAGTTTGCAGTTTTAAAATTATGTT
TTAAAATGGACTATCATATGCTTACCGTAACTTGAAAGTATTTCGATTTCTTGGCTTTATATATCTTGTG
GAAAGGACGAAACACCGAAGTTCGAGGGCGACACCCGTTTAAGAGCTATGCTGGAAACAGCATAGCAAGT
TTAAATAAGGCTAGTCCGTTATCAACTTGAAAAAGTGGCACCGAGTCGGTGCTTTTTTTGGATCCAATTC
TACCGGGTAGGGGAGGCGCTTTTCCCAAGGCAGTCTGGAGCATGCGCTTTAGCAGCCCCGCTGGGCACTT
GGCGCTACACAAGTGGCCTCTGGCCTCGCACACATTCCACATCCACCGGTAGGCGCCAACCGGCTCCGTT
CTTTGGTGGCCCCTTCGCGCCACCTTCTACTCCTCCCCTAGTCAGGAAGTTCCCCCCCGCCCCGCAGCTC
GCGTCGTGCAGGACGTGACAAATGGAAGTAGCACGTCTCACTAGTCTCGTGCAGATGGACAGCACCGCTG
AGCAATGGAAGCGGGTAGGCCTTTGGGGCAGCGGCCAATAGCAGCTTTGCTCCTTCGCTTTCTGGGCTCA
GAGGCTGGGAAGGGGTGGGTCCGGGGGCGGGCTCAGGGGCGGGCTCAGGGGCGGGGCGGGCGCCCGAAGG
TCCTCCGGAGGCCCGGCATTCTGCACGCTTCAAAAGCGCACGTCTGCCGCGCTGTTCTCCTCTTCCTCAT
CTCCGGGCCTTTCGACCTGCATCCATCTAGATCTCGAGCCACCATGGGCAGCGAGCTGATTAAGGAGAAC
ATGCACATGAAGCTGTACATGGAGGGCACCGTGGACAACCATCACTTCAAGTGCACATCCGAGGGCGAAG
GCAAGCCCTACGAGGGCACCCAGACCATGAGAATCAAGGTGGTCGAGGGCGGCCCTCTCCCCTTCGCCTT
CGACATCCTGGCTACTAGCTTCCTCTACGGCAGCAAGACCTTCATCAACCACACCCAGGGCATCCCCGAC
TTCTTCAAGCAGTCCTTCCCTGAGGGCTTCACATGGGAGAGAGTCACCACATACGAGGACGGGGGCGTGC
TGACCGCTACCCAGGACACCAGCCTCCAGGACGGCTGCCTCATCTACAACGTCAAGATCAGAGGGGTGAA
CTTCACATCCAACGGCCCTGTGATGCAGAAGAAAACACTCGGCTGGGAGGCCTTCACCGAGACCCTGTAC
CCCGCTGACGGCGGCCTGGAAGGCAGAAACGACATGGCCCTGAAGCTCGTGGGCGGGAGCCATCTGATCG
CAAACATCAAGACCACATATAGATCCAAGAAACCCGCTAAGAACCTCAAGATGCCTGGCGTCTACTATGT
GGACTACAGACTGGAAAGAATCAAGGAGGCCAACAACGAGACCTACGTCGAGCAGCACGAGGTGGCAGTG
GCCAGATACTGCGACCTCCCTAGCAAACTGGGGCACAAGCTTAATGGAGGGGGCAGCGGCGGGGAAGGAA
GGGGCTCCCTGCTCACCTGCGGCGACGTGGAAGAGAACCCCGGACCTGAATTCATGGTGAGCAAGGGCGA
GGAGCTGTTCACCGGGGTGGTGCCCATCCTGGTCGAGCTGGACGGCGACGTAAACGGCCACAAGTTCAGC
GTGTCCGGCGAGGGCGAGGGCGATGCCACCTACGGCAAGCTGACCCTGAAGTTCATCTGCACCACCGGCA
AGCTGCCCGTGCCCTGGCCCACCCTCGTGACCACCCTGACCTACGGCGTGCAGTGCTTCAGCCGCTACCC
CGACCACATGAAGCAGCACGACTTCTTCAAGTCCGCCATGCCCGAAGGCTACGTCCAGGAGCGCACCATC
TTCTTCAAGGACGACGGCAACTACAAGACCCGCGCCGAGGTGAAGTTCGAGGGCGACACCCTGGTGAACC
GCATCGAGCTGAAGGGCATCGACTTCAAGGAGGACGGCAACATCCTGGGGCACAAGCTGGAGTACAACTA
CAACAGCCACAACGTCTATATCATGGCCGACAAGCAGAAGAACGGCATCAAGGTGAACTTCAAGATCCGC
CACAACATCGAGGACGGCAGCGTGCAGCTCGCCGACCACTACCAGCAGAACACCCCCATCGGCGACGGCC
CCGTGCTGCTGCCCGACAACCACTACCTGAGCACCCAGTCCGCCCTGAGCAAAGACCCCAACGAGAAGCG
CGATCACATGGTCCTGCTGGAGTTCGTGACCGCCGCCGGGATCACTCTCGGCATGGACGAGCTGTACAAG
TAAGCGGCCGCTCAACCTCTGGATTACAAAATTTGTGAAAGATTGACTGGTATTCTTAACTATGTTGCTC
CTTTTACGCTATGTGGATACGCTGCTTTAATGCCTTTGTATCATGCTATTGCTTCCCGTATGGCTTTCAT
TTTCTCCTCCTTGTATAAATCCTGGTTGCTGTCTCTTTATGAGGAGTTGTGGCCCGTTGTCAGGCAACGT
GGCGTGGTGTGCACTGTGTTTGCTGACGCAACCCCCACTGGTTGGGGCATTGCCACCACCTGTCAGCTCC
TTTCCGGGACTTTCGCTTTCCCCCTCCCTATTGCCACGGCGGAACTCATCGCCGCCTGCCTTGCCCGCTG
CTGGACAGGGGCTCGGCTGTTGGGCACTGACAATTCCGTGGTGTTGTCGGGGAAATCATCGTCCTTTCCT
TGGCTGCTCGCCTGTGTTGCCACCTGGATTCTGCGCGGGACGTCCTTCTGCTACGTCCCTTCGGCCCTCA
ATCCAGCGGACCTTCCTTCCCGCGGCCTGCTGCCGGCTCTGCGGCCTCTTCCGCGTCTACGCCTTCGCCC
TCAGACGAGTCGGATCTCCCTTTGGGCCGCCTCCCCGCAGGTACCTTTAAGACCAATGACTTACAAGGAT
